>Addgene plasmid #236448 | NLS-Cherry-PCNA-P2A-Venus-E2F3 | addgene full sequence | sequence record 473587 | Addgene NGS Result
TTATCCACAGAATCAGGGGATAACGCAGGAAAGAACATGTGAGCAAAAGGCCAGCAAAAGGCCAGGAACC
GTAAAAAGGCCGCGTTGCTGGCGTTTTTCCATAGGCTCCGCCCCCCTGACGAGCATCACAAAAATCGACG
CTCAAGTCAGAGGTGGCGAAACCCGACAGGACTATAAAGATACCAGGCGTTTCCCCCTGGAAGCTCCCTC
GTGCGCTCTCCTGTTCCGACCCTGCCGCTTACCGGATACCTGTCCGCCTTTCTCCCTTCGGGAAGCGTGG
CGCTTTCTCATAGCTCACGCTGTAGGTATCTCAGTTCGGTGTAGGTCGTTCGCTCCAAGCTGGGCTGTGT
GCACGAACCCCCCGTTCAGCCCGACCGCTGCGCCTTATCCGGTAACTATCGTCTTGAGTCCAACCCGGTA
AGACACGACTTATCGCCACTGGCAGCAGCCACTGGTAACAGGATTAGCAGAGCGAGGTATGTAGGCGGTG
CTACAGAGTTCTTGAAGTGGTGGCCTAACTACGGCTACACTAGAAGGACAGTATTTGGTATCTGCGCTCT
GCTGAAGCCAGTTACCTTCGGAAAAAGAGTTGGTAGCTCTTGATCCGGCAAACAAACCACCGCTGGTAGC
GGTGGTTTTTTTGTTTGCAAGCAGCAGATTACGCGCAGAAAAAAAGGATCTCAAGAAGATCCTTTGATCT
TTTCTACGGGGTCTGACGCTCAGTGGAACGAAAACTCACGTTAAGGGATTTTGGTCATGAGATTATCAAA
AAGGATCTTCACCTAGATCCTTTTAAATTAAAAATGAAGTTTTAAATCAATCTAAAGTATATATGAGTAA
ACTTGGTCTGACAGTTACCAATGCTTAATCAGTGAGGCACCTATCTCAGCGATCTGTCTATTTCGTTCAT
CCATAGTTGCCTGACTCCCCGTCGTGTAGATAACTACGATACGGGAGGGCTTACCATCTGGCCCCAGTGC
TGCAATGATACCGCGAGACCCACGCTCACCGGCTCCAGATTTATCAGCAATAAACCAGCCAGCCGGAAGG
GCCGAGCGCAGAAGTGGTCCTGCAACTTTATCCGCCTCCATCCAGTCTATTAATTGTTGCCGGGAAGCTA
GAGTAAGTAGTTCGCCAGTTAATAGTTTGCGCAACGTTGTTGCCATTGCTGCAGGCATCGTGGTGTCACG
CTCGTCGTTTGGTATGGCTTCATTCAGCTCCGGTTCCCAACGATCAAGGCGAGTTACATGATCCCCCATG
TTGTGCAAAAAAGCGGTTAGCTCCTTCGGTCCTCCGATCGTTGTCAGAAGTAAGTTGGCCGCAGTGTTAT
CACTCATGGTTATGGCAGCACTGCATAATTCTCTTACTGTCATGCCATCCGTAAGATGCTTTTCTGTGAC
TGGTGAGTACTCAACCAAGTCATTCTGAGAATAGTGTATGCGGCGACCGAGTTGCTCTTGCCCGGCGTCA
ACACGGGATAATACCGCGCCACATAGCAGAACTTTAAAAGTGCTCATCATTGGAAAACGTTCTTCGGGGC
GAAAACTCTCAAGGATCTTACCGCTGTTGAGATCCAGTTCGATGTAACCCACTCGTGCACCCAACTGATC
TTCAGCATCTTTTACTTTCACCAGCGTTTCTGGGTGAGCAAAAACAGGAAGGCAAAATGCCGCAAAAAAG
GGAATAAGGGCGACACGGAAATGTTGAATACTCATACTCTTCCTTTTTCAATATTATTGAAGCATTTATC
AGGGTTATTGTCTCATGAGCGGATACATATTTGAATGTATTTAGAAAAATAAACAAATAGGGGTTCCGCG
CACATTTCCCCGAAAAGTGCCACCTGACGTCTAAGAAACCATTATTATCATGACATTAACCTATAAAAAT
AGGCGTATCACGAGGCCCTTTCGTCTTCAAGAATTGCTAGCAATTGCTAGCAATTGCTAGCAATTCATAC
CAGATCACCGAAAACTGTCCTCCAAATGTGTCCCCCTCACACTCCCAAATTCGCGGGCTTCTGCCTCTTA
GACCACTCTACCCTATTCCCCACACTCACCGGAGCCAAAGCCGCGGCCCTTCCGTTTCTTTGCTTTTGAA
AGACCCCACCCGTAGGTGGCAAGCTAGCTTAAGTAACGCCACTTTGCAAGGCATGGAAAAATACATAACT
GAGAATAGAAAAGTTCAGATCAAGGTCAGGAACAAAGAAACAGCTGAATACCAAACAGGATATCTGTGGT
AAGCGGTTCCTGCCCCGGCTCAGGGCCAAGAACAGATGAGACAGCTGAGTGATGGGCCAAACAGGATATC
TGTGGTAAGCAGTTCCTGCCCCGGCTCGGGGCCAAGAACAGATGGTCCCCAGATGCGGTCCAGCCCTCAG
CAGTTTCTAGTGAATCATCAGATGTTTCCAGGGTGCCCCAAGGACCTGAAAATGACCCTGTACCTTATTT
GAACTAACCAATCAGTTCGCTTCTCGCTTCTGTTCGCGCGCTTCCGCTCTCCGAGCTCAATAAAAGAGCC
CACAACCCCTCACTCGGCGCGCCAGTCTTCCGATAGACTGCGTCGCCCGGGTACCCGTATTCCCAATAAA
GCCTCTTGCTGTTTGCATCCGAATCGTGGTCTCGCTGTTCCTTGGGAGGGTCTCCTCTGAGTGATTGACT
ACCCACGACGGGGGTCTTTCATTTGGGGGCTCGTCCGGGATTTGGAGACCCCTGCCCAGGGACCACCGAC
CCACCACCGGGAGGTAAGCTGGCCAGCAACTTATCTGTGTCTGTCCGATTGTCTAGTGTCTATGTTTGAT
GTTATGCGCCTGCGTCTGTACTAGTTAGCTAACTAGCTCTGTATCTGGCGGACCCGTGGTGGAACTGACG
AGTTCTGAACACCCGGCCGCAACCCTGGGAGACGTCCCAGGGACTTTGGGGGCCGTTTTTGTGGCCCGAC
CTGAGGAAGGGAGTCGATGTGGAATCCGACCCCGTCAGGATATGTGGTTCTGGTAGGAGACGAGAACCTA
AAACAGTTCCCGCCTCCGTCTGAATTTTTGCTTTCGGTTTGGAACCGAAGCCGCGCGTCTTGTCTGCTGC
AGCGCTGCAGCATCGTTCTGTGTTGTCTCTGTCTGACTGTGTTTCTGTATTTGTCTGAAAATTAGGGCCA
GACTGTTACCACTCCCTTAAGTTTGACCTTAGGTCACTGGAAAGATGTCGAGCGGATCGCTCACAACCAG
TCGGTAGATGTCAAGAAGAGACGTTGGGTTACCTTCTGCTCTGCAGAATGGCCAACCTTTAACGTCGGAT
GGCCGCGAGACGGCACCTTTAACCGAGACCTCATCACCCAGGTTAAGATCAAGGTCTTTTCACCTGGCCC
GCATGGACACCCAGACCAGGTCCCCTACATCGTGACCTGGGAAGCCTTGGCTTTTGACCCCCCTCCCTGG
GTCAAGCCCTTTGTACACCCTAAGCCTCCGCCTCCTCTTCCTCCATCCGCCCCGTCTCTCCCCCTTGAAC
CTCCTCGTTCGACCCCGCCTCGATCCTCCCTTTATCCAGCCCTCACTCCTTCTCTAGGCGCCGGAATTGC
CAGATCCACCATGGGAGCATCACCAAAAAAGAAGAGAAAGGTACCCGTGGCTGGATCTCGAGAAGCTTCT
GTGGCGGCCGTGAGCAAGGGCGAGGAGGATAACATGGCCATCATCAAGGAGTTCATGCGCTTCAAGGTGC
ACATGGAGGGCTCCGTGAACGGCCACGAGTTCGAGATCGAGGGCGAGGGCGAGGGCCGCCCCTACGAGGG
CACCCAGACCGCCAAGCTGAAGGTGACCAAGGGTGGCCCCCTGCCCTTCGCCTGGGACATCCTGTCCCCT
CAGTTCATGTACGGCTCCAAGGCCTACGTGAAGCACCCCGCCGACATCCCCGACTACTTGAAGCTGTCCT
TCCCCGAGGGCTTCAAGTGGGAGCGCGTGATGAACTTCGAGGACGGCGGCGTGGTGACCGTGACCCAGGA
CTCCTCCCTGCAGGACGGCGAGTTCATCTACAAGGTGAAGCTGCGCGGCACCAACTTCCCCTCCGACGGC
CCCGTAATGCAGAAGAAGACCATGGGCTGGGAGGCCTCCTCCGAGCGGATGTACCCCGAGGACGGCGCCC
TGAAGGGCGAGATCAAGCAGAGGCTGAAGCTGAAGGACGGCGGCCACTACGACGCTGAGGTCAAGACCAC
CTACAAGGCCAAGAAGCCCGTGCAGCTGCCCGGCGCCTACAACGTCAACATCAAGTTGGACATCACCTCC
CACAACGAGGACTACACCATCGTGGAACAGTACGAACGCGCCGAGGGCCGCCACTCCACCGGCGGCATGG
ACGAGCTGTACAAGTCCGGACTCAGATCTCGAGCTCAAATGTTCGAGGCGCGCCTGGTCCAGGGCTCCAT
CCTCAAGAAGGTGTTGGAGGCACTCAAGGACCTCATCAACGAGGCCTGCTGGGATATTAGCTCCAGCGGT
GTAAACCTGCAGAGCATGGACTCGTCCCACGTCTCTTTGGTGCAGCTCACCCTGCGGTCTGAGGGCTTCG
ACACCTACCGCTGCGACCGCAACCTGGCCATGGGCGTGAACCTCACCAGTATGTCCAAAATACTAAAATG
CGCCGGCAATGAAGATATCATTACACTAAGGGCCGAAGATAACGCGGATACCTTGGCGCTAGTATTTGAA
GCACCAAACCAGGAGAAAGTTTCAGACTATGAAATGAAGTTGATGGATTTAGATGTTGAACAACTTGGAA
TTCCAGAACAGGAGTACAGCTGTGTAGTAAAGATGCCTTCTGGTGAATTTGCACGTATATGCCGAGATCT
CAGCCATATTGGAGATGCTGTTGTAATTTCCTGTGCAAAAGACGGAGTGAAATTTTCTGCAAGTGGAGAA
CTTGGAAATGGAAACATTAAATTGTCACAGACAAGTAATGTCGATAAAGAGGAGGAAGCTGTTACCATAG
AGATGAATGAACCAGTTCAACTAACTTTTGCACTGAGGTACCTGAACTTCTTTACAAAAGCCACTCCACT
CTCTTCAACGGTGACACTCAGTATGTCTGCAGATGTACCCCTTGTTGTAGAGTATAAAATTGCGGATATG
GGACACTTAAAATACTACTTGGCTCCCAAGATCGAGGATGAAGAAGGATCTGCTCGAGTCGAGCTCAAGC
TCGGAAGCGGAGCTACTAACTTCAGCCTGCTGAAGCAGGCTGGAGACGTGGAGGAGAACCCTGGACCTAA
GCTTCGAATTCTGCAGTCGACGGTACCGCGGGCCCGGGATCGCACCCTGGTGAGCAAGGGCGAGGAGCTG
TTCACCGGGGTGGTGCCCATCCTGGTCGAGCTGGACGGCGACGTAAACGGCCACAAGTTCAGCGTGTCCG
GCGAGGGCGAGGGCGATGCCACCTACGGCAAGCTGACCCTGAAGCTGATCTGCACCACCGGCAAGCTGCC
CGTGCCCTGGCCCACCCTCGTGACCACTCTGGGCTACGGCCTACAGTGCTTCGCCCGCTACCCCGACCAC
ATGAAGCAGCACGACTTCTTCAAGTCCGCCATGCCCGAAGGCTACGTCCAGGAGCGCACCATCTTCTTCA
AGGACGACGGCAACTACAAGACCCGCGCCGAGGTGAAGTTCGAGGGCGACACCCTGGTGAACCGCATCGA
GCTGAAGGGCATCGACTTCAAGGAGGACGGCAACATCCTGGGGCACAAGCTGGAGTACAACTACAACAGC
CACAACGTCTATATCACCGCCGACAAGCAGAAGAACGGCATCAAGGCCAACTTCAAGATCCGCCACAACA
TCGAGGACGGCGGCGTGCAGCTCGCCGACCACTACCAGCAGAACACCCCCATCGGCGACGGCCCCGTGCT
GCTGCCCGACAACCACTACCTGAGCTACCAGTCCGCCCTGAGCAAAGACCCCAACGAGAAGCGCGATCAC
ATGGTCCTGCTGGAGTTCGTGACCGCCGCCGGGATCACTCTCGGCATGGACGAGCTGTACAAGTCCGGAC
TCAGATCTCGAGCGGATCGGAGAAAGGGAATCCAGCCCGCTCTGGAGCAGTACCTGGTGACCGCCGGGGG
TGGGGAGGGGGCGGCTGTCGTCGCCGCCGCCGCTGCAGCCTCCATGGACAAAAGGGCACTGCTAGCCAGC
CCCGGCTTCGCCGCCGCCGCCCCGGGCGCGTACATCCAGATCCTCACCACGAACACTTCCACCACCTCCT
GTTCCTCCTCCCTCCAAAGCGGCGCCGTAGCCGCCGGCCCCCTCCTCCCCAGTGCCCCCGGCGCGGAGCA
GACCGCCGGCAGCCTCCTCTACACCACGCCGCACGGACCCTCCAGCAGAGCCGGGCTGCTGCAGCAGCCA
CCAGCGCTGGGACGCGGCGGCAGCGGCGGCGGCGGCGGCCCTCCGGCAAAGCGAAGGCTGGAGCTAGGAG
AAAGCGGTCATCAGTACCTCTCAGATGGTTTAAAAACCCCCAAGGGCAAAGGAAGAGCTGCACTACGAAG
TCCAGATAGTCCAAAAACTCCAAAATCTCCCTCAGAAAAAACGCGGTATGATACGTCTCTTGGTCTGCTC
ACCAAGAAGTTCATTCAGCTCCTGAGCCAGTCACCCGATGGGGTATTGGATTTGAACAAGGCAGCAGAAG
TGCTAAAAGTGCAAAAGAGAAGGATTTATGATATCACCAACGTTCTGGAAGGCATCCACCTCATTAAGAA
GAAGTCTAAAAACAACGTCCAATGGATGGGCTGCAGTCTGTCTGAGGATGGGGGCATGCTGGCCCAGTGT
CAAGGCCTGTCAAAAGAAGTGACCGAGCTCAGTCAGGAAGAGAAGAAATTAGATGAACTGATCCAAAGCT
GCACCCTGGACCTCAAACTGTTAACCGAGGATTCAGAGAATCAAAGGTTAGCTTATGTTACATATCAAGA
TATTCGAAAAATTAGTGGCCTTAAAGACCAAACTGTTATAGTTGTGAAAGCCCCTCCAGAAACAAGACTT
GAAGTGCCTGACTCAATAGAGAGCCTACAAATACATTTGGCAAGTACCCAAGGTCCCATTGAGGTTTACT
TATGTCCAGAAGAGACTGAAACACACAGTCCAATGAAAACAAACAACCAAGACCACAATGGGAATATCCC
TAAACCCGCTTCCAAAGACTTGGCTTCAACCAACTCAGGACATAGCGATTGCTCAGTTTCTATGGGAAAC
CTTTCTCCTCTGGCCTCCCCAGCCAACCTCTTACAGCAGACTGAGGACCAAATTCCTTCCAACCTAGAAG
GACCGTTTGTGAACTTACTGCCTCCCCTGCTGCAAGAGGACTATCTCCTGAGCCTCGGGGAGGAGGAAGG
CATCAGCGATCTCTTCGATGCTTACGATTTGGAAAAGCTCCCACTGGTGGAAGACTTCATGTGTAGTTGA
GATCCCCGGTGGCCGCCTCGGCCAAACATCGATAAAATAAAAGATTTTATTTAGTCTCCAGAAAAAGGGG
GGAATGAAAGACCCCACCTGTAGGTTTGGCAAGCTAGCTTAAGTAACGCCATTTTGCAAGGCATGGAAAA
ATACATAACTGAGAATAGAGAAGTTCAGATCAAGGTCAGGAACAGATGGAACAGCTGAATATGGGCCAAA
CAGGATATCTGTGGTAAGCAGTTCCTGCCCCGGCTCAGGGCCAAGAACAGATGGAACAGCTGAATATGGG
CCAAACAGGATATCTGTGGTAAGCAGTTCCTGCCCCGGCTCAGGGCCAAGAACAGATGGTCCCCAGATGC
GGTCCAGCCCTCAGCAGTTTCTAGAGAACCATCAGATGTTTCCAGGGTGCCCCAAGGACCTGAAATGACC
CTGTGCCTTATTTGAACTAACCAATCAGTTCGCTTCTCGCTTCTGTTCGCGCGCTTCTGCTCCCCGAGCT
CAATAAAAGAGCCCACAACCCCTCACTCGGGGCGCCAGTCCTCCGATTGACTGAGTCGCCCGGGTACCCG
TGTATCCAATAAACCCTCTTGCAGTTGCATCCGACTTGTGGTCTCGCTGTTCCTTGGGAGGGTCTCCTCT
GAGTGATTGACTACCCGTCAGCGGGGGTCTTTCATTTGGGGGCTCGTCCGGGATCGGGAGACCCCTGCCC
AGGGACCACCGACCCACCACCGGGAGGTAAGCTGGCTGCCTCGCGCGTTTCGGTGATGACGGTGAAAACC
TCTGACACATGCAGCTCCCGGAGACGGTCACAGCTTGTCTGTAAGCGGATGCCGGGAGCAGACAAGCCCG
TCAGGGCGCGTCAGCGGGTGTTGGCGGGTGTCGGGGCGCAGCCATGACCCAGTCACGTAGCGATAGCGGA
GTGTATACTGGCTTAACTATGCGGCATCAGAGCAGATTGTACTGAGAGTGCACCATATGCGGTGTGAAAT
ACCGCACAGATGCGTAAGGAGAAAATACCGCATCAGGCGCTCTTCCGCTTCCTCGCTCACTGACTCGCTG
CGCTCGGTCGTTCGGCTGCGGCGAGCGGTATCAGCTCACTCAAAGGCGGTAATACGG
Features (pLannotate 1.2.2; 21 found; start..end, strand, type, name):
     96..684     -  rep_origin     ori: high-copy-number ColE1/pMB1/pBR322/pUC origin of replication
    855..1715    -  CDS            AmpR: β-lactamase; bla; confers resistance to ampicillin, carbenicillin, and related antibiotics
   1716..1820    -  promoter       AmpR promoter: bla
   2097..2204    +  LTR            3' LTR (ΔU3) (fragment): self-inactivating 3' long terminal repeat (LTR) from Moloney murine leukemia virus
   2221..2278    +  LTR            LTR (fragment): long terminal repeat from Moloney murine leukemia virus
   2292..2355    +  LTR            LTR (fragment): long terminal repeat from Moloney murine leukemia virus
   2508..2683    +  LTR            5' LTR (truncated): truncated long terminal repeat from Moloney murine sarcoma virus
   2805..3079    +  misc_feature   MESV Ψ (fragment): packaging signal of murine embryonic stem cell virus
   3146..3562    +  CDS            gag (truncated): truncated Moloney murine leukemia virus (MMLV) gag gene lacking the start codon
   3593..3613    +  CDS            SV40 NLS: nuclear localization signal of SV40 (simian virus 40) large T antigen
   3650..4354    +  CDS            mCherry: mCherry is a basic (constitutively fluorescent) red fluorescent protein published in 2004, derived from Discosoma sp.. It is reported to be a very rapidly-maturing monomer with low acid sensitivity.
   4355..4378    +  misc_feature   MCS (fragment): multiple cloning site
   4379..5161    +  CDS            PCNA: PCNA_HUMAN - Experimental evidence at protein level: Swiss-Prot protein existence level 1. Auxiliary protein of DNA polymerase delta and is involved in the control of eukaryotic DNA replication by increasing the polymerase's processibility during elongation of the leading strand. Induces a robust stimulatory effect on the 3'-5' exonuclease and 3'- phosphodiesterase, but not apurinic-apyrimidinic (AP) endonuclease, APEX2 activities. Has to be loaded onto DNA in order to be able to stimulate APEX2. Plays a key role in DNA damage response (DDR) by being conveniently positioned at the replication
   5249..5291    +  misc_feature   MCS (fragment): multiple cloning site
   5297..6013    +  CDS            Venus: Venus is a basic (constitutively fluorescent) yellow fluorescent protein published in 2002, derived from Aequorea victoria. It is reported to be a rapidly-maturing weak dimer with moderate acid sensitivity.
   6014..6033    +  misc_feature   MCS (fragment): multiple cloning site
   6041..7417    +  CDS            E2F3: E2F3_HUMAN - Also known as KIAA0075. Experimental evidence at protein level: Swiss-Prot protein existence level 1. Transcription activator that binds DNA cooperatively with DP proteins through the E2 recognition site, 5'-TTTC[CG]CGC-3' found in the promoter region of a number of genes whose products are involved in cell cycle regulation or in DNA replication. The DRTF1/E2F complex functions in the control of cell-cycle progression from G1 to S phase. E2F3 binds specifically to RB1 in a cell-cycle dependent manner. Inhibits adipogenesis, probably through the repression of CEBPA binding to its t
   7493..8086    +  LTR            LTR: long terminal repeat from Moloney murine leukemia virus
   8155..8195    +  CDS            rop (fragment): Rop protein, which maintains plasmids at low copy number; rop
   8297..8437    +  misc_feature   bom: basis of mobility region from pBR322
   8442..8527    -  rep_origin     RSF ori (fragment): Plasmids containing the RSF 1030 origin of replication can be propagated in E. coli cells that contain additional plasmids with compatible origins.
