[The description below was written by a language model from this plasmid's Addgene catalogue record and pLannotate feature annotations shown in this document.]
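Description:
NLS-Cherry-PCNA-P2A-Venus-E2F3 is catalogued as an insect expression plasmid on the pLIB backbone, intended for producing E2F3 for protein purification. The annotated full sequence (8,527 nt) does not fit that description. No baculovirus or insect promoter, transposition element or purification tag is annotated. Instead, the sequence carries the hallmarks of a gammaretroviral transfer vector: Moloney murine leukemia/sarcoma virus LTR sequences upstream, an MESV-type Ψ packaging signal, a truncated gag segment lacking its start codon (which extends the packaging region), and a full MoMLV LTR downstream of the insert. The catalogue backbone and purpose fields should therefore be treated with caution. The sequence suggests a construct designed for packaging into retroviral particles and stable transduction of mammalian cells, with expression presumably driven from the 5′ LTR, since no separate internal promoter is annotated. In bacteria the plasmid is maintained through a high-copy ColE1/pUC origin and selected with ampicillin via β-lactamase. Fragments of rop, bom and an RSF origin are backbone remnants.

The payload is a single bicistronic reading frame. An SV40 NLS is fused to mCherry and PCNA, followed, according to the construct name, by a P2A ribosome-skipping peptide (not separately annotated, but a gap between PCNA and Venus could accommodate it) and then Venus fused to the N-terminus of E2F3. The catalogue lists E2F3 as mouse, whereas the annotation tool matched the human protein, as it did for PCNA. Nuclear mCherry-PCNA is a widely used live-cell marker of S phase, so co-expressing it with Venus-E2F3 would allow E2F3 abundance to be followed across the cell cycle by fluorescence imaging. This would be consistent with the associated study on cyclin F-directed degradation of activator E2Fs.
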