Addgene plasmid #236448: NLS-Cherry-PCNA-P2A-Venus-E2F3
Purpose: insect expression of E2F3 for protein purification
Depositing lab: Michele Pagano. Depositing organization: NYU Grossman School of Medicine. Publication: Cyclin F Controls Cell-Cycle Transcriptional Outputs by Directing the Degradation of the Three Activator E2Fs. Clijsters L, Hoencamp C, Calis JJA, Marzio A, Handgraaf SM, Cuitino MC, Rosenberg BR, Leone G, Pagano M. Mol Cell. 2019 Jun 20;74(6):1264-1277.e7. doi: 10.1016/j.molcel.2019.04.010. Epub 2019 May 23. PubMed 31130363.
Backbone
  Vector backbone: pLIB
  Vector type: Insect Expression
Growth in bacteria
  Bacterial resistance: Ampicillin, 100 μg/mL
  Growth temperature: 37°C
  Growth strain: DH5alpha
  Copy number: High Copy
Gene/Insert
  Gene/Insert name: E2F3
  Species: M. musculus (mouse)
  Entrez Gene: E2f3 (a.k.a. E2F3b, E2f3a)
  Cloning method: Restriction Enzyme; 5′ cloning site Unknown (unknown if destroyed)
Terms and licenses: Academic/Nonprofit Terms; Industry Terms: Not Available to Industry
How to cite: NLS-Cherry-PCNA-P2A-Venus-E2F3 was a gift from Michele Pagano (Addgene plasmid # 236448 ; http://n2t.net/addgene:236448 ; RRID:Addgene_236448)
